Addgene plasmid #85461: p-mCherry-N1-ChloC
Purpose: Historical plasmid. For inhibition of neuronal activity, #66709 is a light-gated chloride channel with improved anion selectivity (iChloC)
Depositing lab: Peter Hegemann. Depositing organization: Humboldt-Universitaet zu Berlin. Publication: Conversion of Channelrhodopsin into a Light-Gated Chloride Channel. Wietek J, Wiegert JS, Adeishvili N, Schneider F, Watanabe H, Tsunoda SP, Vogt A, Elstner M, Oertner TG, Hegemann P. Science. 2014 Mar 27. 10.1126/science.1249375 PubMed 24674867.
Backbone
  Vector backbone: pEGFP-N1
  Backbone size w/o insert (bp): 4733
  Total vector size (bp): 5660
  Modifications to backbone: EGFP has been replaced by inserting the complete fusion construct (ChR2-mCherry) using XbaI and BamHI cloning sites
  Vector type: Mammalian Expression
  Selectable markers: Neomycin (select with G418)
Growth in bacteria
  Bacterial resistance: Kanamycin, 50 μg/mL
  Growth temperature: 37°C
  Growth strain: XL1 Blue
  Copy number: High Copy
Gene/Insert
  Gene/Insert name: ChloC (alt names: Channelrhodopsin-2; Chr2)
  Species: Synthetic; Chlamydomonas reinhardtii
  Insert size (bp): 927
  Mutation: E90R, T159C
  GenBank ID: EU714030.1
  Promoter: CMV (+enhancer)
  Tag / fusion protein: mCherry (C terminal on insert)
  Cloning method: Restriction Enzyme; 5′ cloning site XbaI (unknown if destroyed); 3′ cloning site BamHI (unknown if destroyed)
  Sequencing primers: 5′ EGFP-N1-F: GAGGTCTATATAAGCAGAGC or CMV-F: GCAAATGGGCGGTAGGCGT; 3′ EGFP-C1-R: AACCATTATAAGCTGCAATAAAC
Terms and licenses: Academic/Nonprofit Terms; Industry Terms: Not Available to Industry
How to cite: p-mCherry-N1-ChloC was a gift from Peter Hegemann (Addgene plasmid # 85461 ; http://n2t.net/addgene:85461 ; RRID:Addgene_85461)
