[The description below was written by a language model from this plasmid's Addgene catalogue record and pLannotate feature annotations shown in this document.]
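Description:
p-mCherry-N1-ChloC is a mammalian expression plasmid of about 5.7 kb built on the pEGFP-N1 backbone, in which EGFP was replaced by a complete channelrhodopsin–mCherry fusion cassette inserted between XbaI and BamHI sites. It is maintained at high copy in E. coli through a ColE1/pUC-type origin and also carries an f1 origin. A single Tn5 aminoglycoside phosphotransferase gene (NeoR/KanR) serves both hosts: a bacterial bla-type promoter directs kanamycin resistance in bacteria, while the adjacent SV40 enhancer/early promoter, with an HSV TK polyadenylation signal downstream, gives G418 selection in mammalian cells.

The payload is ChloC, a 927 bp N-terminal fragment of Chlamydomonas reinhardtii channelrhodopsin-2 carrying the E90R and T159C substitutions, which according to the associated work convert the light-gated cation channel into a light-gated chloride channel. It is expressed from the CMV immediate-early enhancer and promoter, fused at its C terminus to mCherry so that expression and membrane localisation can be followed by red fluorescence, and terminated by the SV40 poly(A) signal. The automated annotation labels this coding region ChR2(H134R); this is most likely just the closest reference match for the channelrhodopsin fragment, and the catalogue lists only E90R and T159C. The two sequence records (depositor and NGS) differ by one nucleotide in length and in their start point but show the same feature layout.

The repository flags this as a historical construct. It represents the first-generation chloride-conducting channelrhodopsin, and a later variant with improved anion selectivity, iChloC, is recommended for optogenetic inhibition of neuronal activity.
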