Features (pLannotate 1.2.2; 15 found; start..end, strand, type, name):
     61..364     +  enhancer       CMV enhancer: human cytomegalovirus immediate early enhancer
    365..568     +  promoter       CMV promoter: human cytomegalovirus (CMV) immediate early promoter
    609..665     +  misc_feature   MCS: multiple cloning site
    679..1605    +  CDS            ChR2(H134R): H134R mutant of an N-terminal fragment of channelrhodopsin-2 from the alga Chlamydomonas reinhardtii (Nagel et al., 2005) blue light-activated cation channel
   1618..2324    +  CDS            mCherry (fragment): monomeric derivative of DsRed fluorescent protein (Shaner et al., 2004) mammalian codon-optimized
   2342..2425    +  CDS            large T antigen (fragment): large T antigen from SV40 (simian virus 40)
   2448..2569    +  polyA_signal   SV40 poly(A) signal: SV40 polyadenylation signal
   2603..3031    -  rep_origin     f1 ori (sequence partly withheld): f1 bacteriophage origin of replication; arrow indicates direction of (+) strand synthesis
   3058..3162    +  promoter       AmpR promoter: bla
   3164..3521    +  promoter       SV40 promoter: SV40 enhancer and early promoter
   3556..4350    +  CDS            NeoR/KanR: aminoglycoside phosphotransferase from Tn5; aph(3')-II (or nptII); confers resistance to neomycin, kanamycin, and G418 (Geneticin®)
   4371..4523    +  CDS            ble (fragment): BLE_KLEPN - Experimental evidence at protein level: Swiss-Prot protein existence level 1. Binding protein with a strong affinity to the bleomycin family of antibiotics. Binds to CL990; an antimitotic-antibiotic compound. From Klebsiella pneumoniae.
   4582..4629    +  polyA_signal   HSV TK poly(A) signal: herpes simplex virus thymidine kinase polyadenylation signal (Cole and Stacy, 1985)
   4720..4736    -  polyA_signal   bGH poly(A) signal (fragment): bovine growth hormone polyadenylation signal
   4958..5546    +  rep_origin     ori: high-copy-number ColE1/pMB1/pBR322/pUC origin of replication
>Addgene plasmid #85461 | p-mCherry-N1-ChloC | depositor full sequence | sequence record 165415 | p-mCherry-N1-ChloC sequence 5660 bps
TAGTTATTAATAGTAATCAATTACGGGGTCATTAGTTCATAGCCCATATATGGAGTTCCGCGTTACATAA
CTTACGGTAAATGGCCCGCCTGGCTGACCGCCCAACGACCCCCGCCCATTGACGTCAATAATGACGTATG
TTCCCATAGTAACGCCAATAGGGACTTTCCATTGACGTCAATGGGTGGAGTATTTACGGTAAACTGCCCA
CTTGGCAGTACATCAAGTGTATCATATGCCAAGTACGCCCCCTATTGACGTCAATGACGGTAAATGGCCC
GCCTGGCATTATGCCCAGTACATGACCTTATGGGACTTTCCTACTTGGCAGTACATCTACGTATTAGTCA
TCGCTATTACCATGGTGATGCGGTTTTGGCAGTACATCAATGGGCGTGGATAGCGGTTTGACTCACGGGG
ATTTCCAAGTCTCCACCCCATTGACGTCAATGGGAGTTTGTTTTGGCACCAAAATCAACGGGACTTTCCA
AAATGTCGTAACAACTCCGCCCCATTGACGCAAATGGGCGGTAGGCGTGTACGGTGGGAGGTCTATATAA
GCAGAGCTGGTTTAGTGAACCGTCAGATCCGCTAGCGCTACCGGACTCAGATCTCGAGCTCAAGCTTCGA
ATTCTGCAGTCGACGGTACCGCGGGCCCGGGATCCACCCGGTGCCACCATGGACTATGGCGGCGCTTTGT
CTGCCGTCGGACGCGAACTTTTGTTCGTTACTAATCCTGTGGTGGTGAACGGGTCCGTCCTGGTCCCTGA
GGATCAATGTTACTGTGCCGGATGGATTGAATCTCGCGGCACGAACGGCGCTCAGACCGCGTCAAATGTC
CTGCAGTGGCTTGCAGCAGGATTCAGCATTTTGCTGCTGATGTTCTATGCCTACCAAACCTGGAAATCTA
CATGCGGCTGGGAGGAGATCTATGTGTGCGCCATTAGAATGGTTAAGGTGATTCTCGAGTTCTTTTTTGA
GTTTAAGAATCCCTCTATGCTCTACCTTGCCACAGGACACCGGGTGCAGTGGCTGCGCTATGCAGAGTGG
CTGCTCACTTGTCCTGTCATCCTTATCCACCTGAGCAACCTCACCGGCCTGAGCAACGACTACAGCAGGA
GAACCATGGGACTCCTTGTCTCAGACATCGGGTGTATCGTGTGGGGGGCTACCAGCGCCATGGCAACCGG
CTATGTTAAAGTCATCTTCTTTTGTCTTGGATTGTGCTATGGCGCGAACACATTTTTTCACGCCGCCAAA
GCATATATCGAGGGTTATCATACTGTGCCAAAGGGTCGGTGCCGCCAGGTCGTGACCGGCATGGCATGGC
TGTTTTTCGTGAGCTGGGGTATGTTCCCAATTCTCTTCATTTTGGGGCCCGAAGGTTTTGGCGTCCTGAG
CGTCTATGGCTCCACCGTAGGTCACACGATTATTGATCTGATGAGTAAAAATTGTTGGGGGTTGTTGGGA
CACTACCTGCGCGTCCTGATCCACGAGCACATATTGATTCACGGAGATATCCGCAAAACCACCAAACTGA
ACATCGGCGGAACGGAGATCGAGGTCGAGACTCTCGTCGAAGACGAAGCCGAGGCCGGAGCCGTGCCAGC
GGCCGCCGTGAGCAAGGGCGAGGAGGATAACATGGCCATCATCAAGGAGTTCATGCGCTTCAAGGTGCAC
ATGGAGGGCTCCGTGAACGGCCACGAGTTCGAGATCGAGGGCGAGGGCGAGGGCCGCCCCTACGAGGGCA
CCCAGACCGCCAAGCTGAAGGTGACCAAGGGTGGCCCCCTGCCCTTCGCCTGGGACATCCTGTCCCCTCA
GTTCATGTACGGCTCCAAGGCCTACGTGAAGCACCCCGCCGACATCCCCGACTACTTGAAGCTGTCCTTC
CCCGAGGGCTTCAAGTGGGAGCGCGTGATGAACTTCGAGGACGGCGGCGTGGTGACCGTGACCCAGGACT
CCTCCCTGCAGGACGGCGAGTTCATCTACAAGGTGAAGCTGCGCGGCACCAACTTCCCCTCCGACGGCCC
CGTAATGCAGAAGAAGACCATGGGCTGGGAGGCCTCCTCCGAGCGGATGTACCCCGAGGACGGCGCCCTG
AAGGGCGAGATCAAGCAGAGGCTGAAGCTGAAGGACGGCGGCCACTACGACGCTGAGGTCAAGACCACCT
ACAAGGCCAAGAAGCCCGTGCAGCTGCCCGGCGCCTACAACGTCAACATCAAGTTGGACATCACCTCCCA
CAACGAGGACTACACCATCGTGGAACAGTACGAACGCGCCGAGGGCCGCCACTCCACCGGCGGCATGGAC
GAGCTGTACAAGTAAAGCGGCCGCGACTCTAGATCATAATCAGCCATACCACATTTGTAGAGGTTTTACT
TGCTTTAAAAAACCTCCCACACCTCCCCCTGAACCTGAAACATAAAATGAATGCAATTGTTGTTGTTAAC
TTGTTTATTGCAGCTTATAATGGTTACAAATAAAGCAATAGCATCACAAATTTCACAAATAAAGCATTTT
TTTCACTGCATTCTAGTTGTGGTTTGTCCAAACTCATCAATGTATCTTAAGGCGTAAATTGTAAGCGTTA
ATATTTTGTTAAAATTCGCGTTAAATTTTTGTTAAATCAGCTCATTTTTTAACCAATAGGCCGAAATCGG
CAAAATCCCTTATAAATCAAAAGAATAGACCGAGATAGGGT
[37 nt withheld, positions 2702-2738]
AAAGAACGTGGACTCCAACGTCAAAGG
[49 nt withheld, positions 2766-2814]
T
[91 nt withheld, positions 2816-2906]
G
[124 nt withheld, positions 2908-3031]
CAGGTGGCACTTTTCGGGGAAATGTGCGCGGAACCCCTATTTGTTTATTTTTCTAAATACATTCAAATAT
GTATCCGCTCATGAGACAATAACCCTGATAAATGCTTCAATAATATTGAAAAAGGAAGAGTCCTGAGGCG
GAAAGAACCAGCTGTGGAATGTGTGTCAGTTAGGGTGTGGAAAGTCCCCAGGCTCCCCAGCAGGCAGAAG
TATGCAAAGCATGCATCTCAATTAGTCAGCAACCAGGTGTGGAAAGTCCCCAGGCTCCCCAGCAGGCAGA
AGTATGCAAAGCATGCATCTCAATTAGTCAGCAACCATAGTCCCGCCCCTAACTCCGCCCATCCCGCCCC
TAACTCCGCCCAGTTCCGCCCATTCTCCGCCCCATGGCTGACTAATTTTTTTTATTTATGCAGAGGCCGA
GGCCGCCTCGGCCTCTGAGCTATTCCAGAAGTAGTGAGGAGGCTTTTTTGGAGGCCTAGGCTTTTGCAAA
GATCGATCAAGAGACAGGATGAGGATCGTTTCGCATGATTGAACAAGATGGATTGCACGCAGGTTCTCCG
GCCGCTTGGGTGGAGAGGCTATTCGGCTATGACTGGGCACAACAGACAATCGGCTGCTCTGATGCCGCCG
TGTTCCGGCTGTCAGCGCAGGGGCGCCCGGTTCTTTTTGTCAAGACCGACCTGTCCGGTGCCCTGAATGA
ACTGCAAGACGAGGCAGCGCGGCTATCGTGGCTGGCCACGACGGGCGTTCCTTGCGCAGCTGTGCTCGAC
GTTGTCACTGAAGCGGGAAGGGACTGGCTGCTATTGGGCGAAGTGCCGGGGCAGGATCTCCTGTCATCTC
ACCTTGCTCCTGCCGAGAAAGTATCCATCATGGCTGATGCAATGCGGCGGCTGCATACGCTTGATCCGGC
TACCTGCCCATTCGACCACCAAGCGAAACATCGCATCGAGCGAGCACGTACTCGGATGGAAGCCGGTCTT
GTCGATCAGGATGATCTGGACGAAGAGCATCAGGGGCTCGCGCCAGCCGAACTGTTCGCCAGGCTCAAGG
CGAGCATGCCCGACGGCGAGGATCTCGTCGTGACCCATGGCGATGCCTGCTTGCCGAATATCATGGTGGA
AAATGGCCGCTTTTCTGGATTCATCGACTGTGGCCGGCTGGGTGTGGCGGACCGCTATCAGGACATAGCG
TTGGCTACCCGTGATATTGCTGAAGAGCTTGGCGGCGAATGGGCTGACCGCTTCCTCGTGCTTTACGGTA
TCGCCGCTCCCGATTCGCAGCGCATCGCCTTCTATCGCCTTCTTGACGAGTTCTTCTGAGCGGGACTCTG
GGGTTCGAAATGACCGACCAAGCGACGCCCAACCTGCCATCACGAGATTTCGATTCCACCGCCGCCTTCT
ATGAAAGGTTGGGCTTCGGAATCGTTTTCCGGGACGCCGGCTGGATGATCCTCCAGCGCGGGGATCTCAT
GCTGGAGTTCTTCGCCCACCCTAGGGGGAGGCTAACTGAAACACGGAAGGAGACAATACCGGAAGGAACC
CGCGCTATGACGGCAATAAAAAGACAGAATAAAACGCACGGTGTTGGGTCGTTTGTTCATAAACGCGGGG
TTCGGTCCCAGGGCTGGCACTCTGTCGATACCCCACCGAGACCCCATTGGGGCCAATACGCCCGCGTTTC
TTCCTTTTCCCCACCCCACCCCCCAAGTTCGGGTGAAGGCCCAGGGCTCGCAGCCAACGTCGGGGCGGCA
GGCCCTGCCATAGCCTCAGGTTACTCATATATACTTTAGATTGATTTAAAACTTCATTTTTAATTTAAAA
GGATCTAGGTGAAGATCCTTTTTGATAATCTCATGACCAAAATCCCTTAACGTGAGTTTTCGTTCCACTG
AGCGTCAGACCCCGTAGAAAAGATCAAAGGATCTTCTTGAGATCCTTTTTTTCTGCGCGTAATCTGCTGC
TTGCAAACAAAAAAACCACCGCTACCAGCGGTGGTTTGTTTGCCGGATCAAGAGCTACCAACTCTTTTTC
CGAAGGTAACTGGCTTCAGCAGAGCGCAGATACCAAATACTGTCCTTCTAGTGTAGCCGTAGTTAGGCCA
CCACTTCAAGAACTCTGTAGCACCGCCTACATACCTCGCTCTGCTAATCCTGTTACCAGTGGCTGCTGCC
AGTGGCGATAAGTCGTGTCTTACCGGGTTGGACTCAAGACGATAGTTACCGGATAAGGCGCAGCGGTCGG
GCTGAACGGGGGGTTCGTGCACACAGCCCAGCTTGGAGCGAACGACCTACACCGAACTGAGATACCTACA
GCGTGAGCTATGAGAAAGCGCCACGCTTCCCGAAGGGAGAAAGGCGGACAGGTATCCGGTAAGCGGCAGG
GTCGGAACAGGAGAGCGCACGAGGGAGCTTCCAGGGGGAAACGCCTGGTATCTTTATAGTCCTGTCGGGT
TTCGCCACCTCTGACTTGAGCGTCGATTTTTGTGATGCTCGTCAGGGGGGCGGAGCCTATGGAAAAACGC
CAGCAACGCGGCCTTTTTACGGTTCCTGGCCTTTTGCTGGCCTTTTGCTCACATGTTCTTTCCTGCGTTA
TCCCCTGATTCTGTGGATAACCGTATTACCGCCATGCAT
