Features (pLannotate 1.2.2; 15 found; start..end, strand, type, name):
     51..408     +  promoter       SV40 promoter: SV40 enhancer and early promoter
    443..1237    +  CDS            NeoR/KanR: aminoglycoside phosphotransferase from Tn5; aph(3')-II (or nptII); confers resistance to neomycin, kanamycin, and G418 (Geneticin®)
   1258..1410    +  CDS            ble (fragment): BLE_KLEPN - Experimental evidence at protein level: Swiss-Prot protein existence level 1. Binding protein with a strong affinity to the bleomycin family of antibiotics. Binds to CL990; an antimitotic-antibiotic compound. From Klebsiella pneumoniae.
   1469..1516    +  polyA_signal   HSV TK poly(A) signal: herpes simplex virus thymidine kinase polyadenylation signal (Cole and Stacy, 1985)
   1607..1623    -  polyA_signal   bGH poly(A) signal (fragment): bovine growth hormone polyadenylation signal
   1845..2433    +  rep_origin     ori: high-copy-number ColE1/pMB1/pBR322/pUC origin of replication
   2608..2911    +  enhancer       CMV enhancer: human cytomegalovirus immediate early enhancer
   2912..3115    +  promoter       CMV promoter: human cytomegalovirus (CMV) immediate early promoter
   3138..3218    +  misc_feature   MCS: multiple cloning site
   3225..4151    +  CDS            ChR2(H134R): H134R mutant of an N-terminal fragment of channelrhodopsin-2 from the alga Chlamydomonas reinhardtii (Nagel et al., 2005) blue light-activated cation channel
   4164..4870    +  CDS            mCherry (fragment): monomeric derivative of DsRed fluorescent protein (Shaner et al., 2004) mammalian codon-optimized
   4888..4971    +  CDS            large T antigen (fragment): large T antigen from SV40 (simian virus 40)
   4994..5115    +  polyA_signal   SV40 poly(A) signal: SV40 polyadenylation signal
   5149..5577    -  rep_origin     f1 ori (sequence partly withheld): f1 bacteriophage origin of replication; arrow indicates direction of (+) strand synthesis
   5604..49      +  promoter       AmpR promoter (across the origin): bla
>Addgene plasmid #85461 | p-mCherry-N1-ChloC | addgene full sequence | sequence record 170778 | Addgene NGS Result
GAGACAATAACCCTGATAAATGCTTCAATAATATTGAAAAAGGAAGAGTCCTGAGGCGGAAAGAACCAGC
TGTGGAATGTGTGTCAGTTAGGGTGTGGAAAGTCCCCAGGCTCCCCAGCAGGCAGAAGTATGCAAAGCAT
GCATCTCAATTAGTCAGCAACCAGGTGTGGAAAGTCCCCAGGCTCCCCAGCAGGCAGAAGTATGCAAAGC
ATGCATCTCAATTAGTCAGCAACCATAGTCCCGCCCCTAACTCCGCCCATCCCGCCCCTAACTCCGCCCA
GTTCCGCCCATTCTCCGCCCCATGGCTGACTAATTTTTTTTATTTATGCAGAGGCCGAGGCCGCCTCGGC
CTCTGAGCTATTCCAGAAGTAGTGAGGAGGCTTTTTTGGAGGCCTAGGCTTTTGCAAAGATCGATCAAGA
GACAGGATGAGGATCGTTTCGCATGATTGAACAAGATGGATTGCACGCAGGTTCTCCGGCCGCTTGGGTG
GAGAGGCTATTCGGCTATGACTGGGCACAACAGACAATCGGCTGCTCTGATGCCGCCGTGTTCCGGCTGT
CAGCGCAGGGGCGCCCGGTTCTTTTTGTCAAGACCGACCTGTCCGGTGCCCTGAATGAACTGCAAGACGA
GGCAGCGCGGCTATCGTGGCTGGCCACGACGGGCGTTCCTTGCGCAGCTGTGCTCGACGTTGTCACTGAA
GCGGGAAGGGACTGGCTGCTATTGGGCGAAGTGCCGGGGCAGGATCTCCTGTCATCTCACCTTGCTCCTG
CCGAGAAAGTATCCATCATGGCTGATGCAATGCGGCGGCTGCATACGCTTGATCCGGCTACCTGCCCATT
CGACCACCAAGCGAAACATCGCATCGAGCGAGCACGTACTCGGATGGAAGCCGGTCTTGTCGATCAGGAT
GATCTGGACGAAGAGCATCAGGGGCTCGCGCCAGCCGAACTGTTCGCCAGGCTCAAGGCGAGCATGCCCG
ACGGCGAGGATCTCGTCGTGACCCATGGCGATGCCTGCTTGCCGAATATCATGGTGGAAAATGGCCGCTT
TTCTGGATTCATCGACTGTGGCCGGCTGGGTGTGGCGGACCGCTATCAGGACATAGCGTTGGCTACCCGT
GATATTGCTGAAGAGCTTGGCGGCGAATGGGCTGACCGCTTCCTCGTGCTTTACGGTATCGCCGCTCCCG
ATTCGCAGCGCATCGCCTTCTATCGCCTTCTTGACGAGTTCTTCTGAGCGGGACTCTGGGGTTCGAAATG
ACCGACCAAGCGACGCCCAACCTGCCATCACGAGATTTCGATTCCACCGCCGCCTTCTATGAAAGGTTGG
GCTTCGGAATCGTTTTCCGGGACGCCGGCTGGATGATCCTCCAGCGCGGGGATCTCATGCTGGAGTTCTT
CGCCCACCCTAGGGGGAGGCTAACTGAAACACGGAAGGAGACAATACCGGAAGGAACCCGCGCTATGACG
GCAATAAAAAGACAGAATAAAACGCACGGTGTTGGGTCGTTTGTTCATAAACGCGGGGTTCGGTCCCAGG
GCTGGCACTCTGTCGATACCCCACCGAGACCCCATTGGGGCCAATACGCCCGCGTTTCTTCCTTTTCCCC
ACCCCACCCCCCAAGTTCGGGTGAAGGCCCAGGGCTCGCAGCCAACGTCGGGGCGGCAGGCCCTGCCATA
GCCTCAGGTTACTCATATATACTTTAGATTGATTTAAAACTTCATTTTTAATTTAAAAGGATCTAGGTGA
AGATCCTTTTTGATAATCTCATGACCAAAATCCCTTAACGTGAGTTTTCGTTCCACTGAGCGTCAGACCC
CGTAGAAAAGATCAAAGGATCTTCTTGAGATCCTTTTTTTCTGCGCGTAATCTGCTGCTTGCAAACAAAA
AAACCACCGCTACCAGCGGTGGTTTGTTTGCCGGATCAAGAGCTACCAACTCTTTTTCCGAAGGTAACTG
GCTTCAGCAGAGCGCAGATACCAAATACTGTTCTTCTAGTGTAGCCGTAGTTAGGCCACCACTTCAAGAA
CTCTGTAGCACCGCCTACATACCTCGCTCTGCTAATCCTGTTACCAGTGGCTGCTGCCAGTGGCGATAAG
TCGTGTCTTACCGGGTTGGACTCAAGACGATAGTTACCGGATAAGGCGCAGCGGTCGGGCTGAACGGGGG
GTTCGTGCACACAGCCCAGCTTGGAGCGAACGACCTACACCGAACTGAGATACCTACAGCGTGAGCTATG
AGAAAGCGCCACGCTTCCCGAAGGGAGAAAGGCGGACAGGTATCCGGTAAGCGGCAGGGTCGGAACAGGA
GAGCGCACGAGGGAGCTTCCAGGGGGAAACGCCTGGTATCTTTATAGTCCTGTCGGGTTTCGCCACCTCT
GACTTGAGCGTCGATTTTTGTGATGCTCGTCAGGGGGGCGGAGCCTATGGAAAAACGCCAGCAACGCGGC
CTTTTTACGGTTCCTGGCCTTTTGCTGGCCTTTTGCTCACATGTTCTTTCCTGCGTTATCCCCTGATTCT
GTGGATAACCGTATTACCGCCATGCATTAGTTATTAATAGTAATCAATTACGGGGTCATTAGTTCATAGC
CCATATATGGAGTTCCGCGTTACATAACTTACGGTAAATGGCCCGCCTGGCTGACCGCCCAACGACCCCC
GCCCATTGACGTCAATAATGACGTATGTTCCCATAGTAACGCCAATAGGGACTTTCCATTGACGTCAATG
GGTGGAGTATTTACGGTAAACTGCCCACTTGGCAGTACATCAAGTGTATCATATGCCAAGTACGCCCCCT
ATTGACGTCAATGACGGTAAATGGCCCGCCTGGCATTATGCCCAGTACATGACCTTATGGGACTTTCCTA
CTTGGCAGTACATCTACGTATTAGTCATCGCTATTACCATGGTGATGCGGTTTTGGCAGTACATCAATGG
GCGTGGATAGCGGTTTGACTCACGGGGATTTCCAAGTCTCCACCCCATTGACGTCAATGGGAGTTTGTTT
TGGCACCAAAATCAACGGGACTTTCCAAAATGTCGTAACAACTCCGCCCCATTGACGCAAATGGGCGGTA
GGCGTGTACGGTGGGAGGTCTATATAAGCAGAGCTGGTTTAGTGAACCGTCAGATCCGCTAGCGCTACCG
GACTCAGATCTCGAGCTCAAGCTTCGAATTCTGCAGTCGACGGTACCGCGGGCCCGGGATCCACCGGTGC
CACCATGGACTATGGCGGCGCTTTGTCTGCCGTCGGACGCGAACTTTTGTTCGTTACTAATCCTGTGGTG
GTGAACGGGTCCGTCCTGGTCCCTGAGGATCAATGTTACTGTGCCGGATGGATTGAATCTCGCGGCACGA
ACGGCGCTCAGACCGCGTCAAATGTCCTGCAGTGGCTTGCAGCAGGATTCAGCATTTTGCTGCTGATGTT
CTATGCCTACCAAACCTGGAAATCTACATGCGGCTGGGAGGAGATCTATGTGTGCGCCATTAGAATGGTT
AAGGTGATTCTCGAGTTCTTTTTTGAGTTTAAGAATCCCTCTATGCTCTACCTTGCCACAGGACACCGGG
TGCAGTGGCTGCGCTATGCAGAGTGGCTGCTCACTTGTCCTGTCATCCTTATCCACCTGAGCAACCTCAC
CGGCCTGAGCAACGACTACAGCAGGAGAACCATGGGACTCCTTGTCTCAGACATCGGGTGTATCGTGTGG
GGGGCTACCAGCGCCATGGCAACCGGCTATGTTAAAGTCATCTTCTTTTGTCTTGGATTGTGCTATGGCG
CGAACACATTTTTTCACGCCGCCAAAGCATATATCGAGGGTTATCATACTGTGCCAAAGGGTCGGTGCCG
CCAGGTCGTGACCGGCATGGCATGGCTGTTTTTCGTGAGCTGGGGTATGTTCCCAATTCTCTTCATTTTG
GGGCCCGAAGGTTTTGGCGTCCTGAGCGTCTATGGCTCCACCGTAGGTCACACGATTATTGATCTGATGA
GTAAAAATTGTTGGGGGTTGTTGGGACACTACCTGCGCGTCCTGATCCACGAGCACATATTGATTCACGG
AGATATCCGCAAAACCACCAAACTGAACATCGGCGGAACGGAGATCGAGGTCGAGACTCTCGTCGAAGAC
GAAGCCGAGGCCGGAGCCGTGCCAGCGGCCGCCGTGAGCAAGGGCGAGGAGGATAACATGGCCATCATCA
AGGAGTTCATGCGCTTCAAGGTGCACATGGAGGGCTCCGTGAACGGCCACGAGTTCGAGATCGAGGGCGA
GGGCGAGGGCCGCCCCTACGAGGGCACCCAGACCGCCAAGCTGAAGGTGACCAAGGGTGGCCCCCTGCCC
TTCGCCTGGGACATCCTGTCCCCTCAGTTCATGTACGGCTCCAAGGCCTACGTGAAGCACCCCGCCGACA
TCCCCGACTACTTGAAGCTGTCCTTCCCCGAGGGCTTCAAGTGGGAGCGCGTGATGAACTTCGAGGACGG
CGGCGTGGTGACCGTGACCCAGGACTCCTCCCTGCAGGACGGCGAGTTCATCTACAAGGTGAAGCTGCGC
GGCACCAACTTCCCCTCCGACGGCCCCGTAATGCAGAAGAAGACCATGGGCTGGGAGGCCTCCTCCGAGC
GGATGTACCCCGAGGACGGCGCCCTGAAGGGCGAGATCAAGCAGAGGCTGAAGCTGAAGGACGGCGGCCA
CTACGACGCTGAGGTCAAGACCACCTACAAGGCCAAGAAGCCCGTGCAGCTGCCCGGCGCCTACAACGTC
AACATCAAGTTGGACATCACCTCCCACAACGAGGACTACACCATCGTGGAACAGTACGAACGCGCCGAGG
GCCGCCACTCCACCGGCGGCATGGACGAGCTGTACAAGTAAAGCGGCCGCGACTCTAGATCATAATCAGC
CATACCACATTTGTAGAGGTTTTACTTGCTTTAAAAAACCTCCCACACCTCCCCCTGAACCTGAAACATA
AAATGAATGCAATTGTTGTTGTTAACTTGTTTATTGCAGCTTATAATGGTTACAAATAAAGCAATAGCAT
CACAAATTTCACAAATAAAGCATTTTTTTCACTGCATTCTAGTTGTGGTTTGTCCAAACTCATCAATGTA
TCTTAAGGCGTAAATTGTAAGCGTTAATATTTTGTTAAAATTCGCGTTAAATTTTTGTTAAATCAGCTCA
TTTTTTAACCAATAGGCCGAAATCGGCAAAATCCCTTATAAATCAAAAGAATAGACCGAGATAGGGT
[37 nt withheld, positions 5248-5284]
AAAGAACGTGGACTCCAACGTCAAAGG
[49 nt withheld, positions 5312-5360]
T
[91 nt withheld, positions 5362-5452]
G
[124 nt withheld, positions 5454-5577]
CAGGTGGCACTTTTCGGGGAAATGTGCGCGGAACCCCTATTTGTTTATTTTTCTAAATACATTCAAATAT
GTATCCGCTCAT
